Addgene plasmid #219081: SFFV-IFI16-Brd 111
Purpose: Transcription factor IFI16 with a specific barcode assigned.
Depositing lab: Filipe Pereira. Depositing organization: Center for Neuroscience and Cell Biology, University of Coimbra. Publication: A combinatorial transcription factor screening platform for immune cell reprogramming. Kurochkin I, Altman AR, Caiado I, Pertiga-Cabral D, Halitzki E, Minaeva M, Zimmermannova O, Henriques-Oliveira L, Klein D, Nair M, Oliveira D, Cajal LR, Knittel R, Feick C, Ringner M, Martin M, Cirovic B, Pires CF, Rosa FF, Sitnicka E, Theis FJ, Pereira CF. Cell Syst. 2026 Jan 21;17(1):101457. doi: 10.1016/j.cels.2025.101457. Epub 2026 Jan 14. PubMed 41539305.
Backbone
  Vector backbone: SFFV-MCS
  Backbone size w/o insert (bp): 6638
  Vector type: Lentiviral
Growth in bacteria
  Bacterial resistance: Ampicillin, 100 μg/mL
  Growth temperature: 37°C
  Growth strain: NEB Stable
  Copy number: High Copy
Gene/Insert
  Gene/Insert name: IFI16
  Species: H. sapiens (human)
  Insert size (bp): 2190
  Entrez Gene: IFI16 (a.k.a. IFNGIP1, PYHIN2)
  Promoter: The spleen focus-forming virus (SFFV) promoter
  Cloning method: Restriction Enzyme; 5′ cloning site Bsp119I (not destroyed); 3′ cloning site BstHI (not destroyed)
Terms and licenses: Academic/Nonprofit Terms; Industry Terms: Not Available to Industry
Depositor comments: Barcode sequence cloned into XbaI restriction site. Design of plasmid is as follows: SFFV-[TF sequence]-WPRE-[Barcode sequence].
How to cite: SFFV-IFI16-Brd 111 was a gift from Filipe Pereira (Addgene plasmid # 219081 ; http://n2t.net/addgene:219081 ; RRID:Addgene_219081)
