[The description below was written by a language model from this plasmid's Addgene catalogue record and pLannotate feature annotations shown in this document.]
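Description:
SFFV-IFI16-Brd 111 is a third-generation-style, self-inactivating HIV-1 lentiviral transfer plasmid built on the SFFV-MCS backbone. It carries the human IFI16 coding sequence, a PYHIN-family DNA-binding protein involved in transcriptional regulation. In bacteria it is maintained through a high-copy ColE1/pUC origin and selected with ampicillin via the bla gene. An f1 origin and remnants of a pBluescript-type cloning region (lacZα and lacI fragments, lac promoter/operator, T3 and T7 promoters) are also annotated, along with an SV40 origin downstream of the viral cassette.

The viral genome is transcribed in packaging cells from an RSV promoter fused to a truncated 5' LTR. This is followed by the Ψ packaging signal with a partial gag sequence, the RRE for Rev-dependent nuclear export, and the cPPT/CTS. The internal spleen focus-forming virus (SFFV) promoter, which is commonly chosen for strong expression in haematopoietic and other mammalian cells, drives the roughly 2.2 kb IFI16 insert. The insert is flanked by multiple cloning site fragments, and no epitope tag or reporter is annotated. A WPRE downstream enhances transcript stability and expression. The short woodchuck hepatitis S-protein hit just before it probably reflects adjacent WHV-derived sequence rather than a separate element. According to the depositor, a construct-specific barcode sits after the WPRE at an XbaI site, but it is not annotated in the feature table. The cassette ends with a ΔU3 3' LTR, which inactivates the LTR promoter after integration, and an SV40 polyadenylation signal.

The plasmid belongs to a barcoded transcription factor collection for combinatorial screening in immune cell reprogramming, where the barcode identifies which factors a transduced cell received.
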