Features (pLannotate 1.2.2; 29 found; start..end, strand, type, name):
     94..112     -  promoter       T7 promoter: promoter for bacteriophage T7 RNA polymerase
    120..275     +  CDS            lacZα (fragment): LacZα fragment of β-galactosidase; lacZ fragment
    280..708     +  rep_origin     f1 ori (sequence partly withheld): f1 bacteriophage origin of replication; arrow indicates direction of (+) strand synthesis
    761..865     +  promoter       AmpR promoter: bla
    866..1726    +  CDS            AmpR: β-lactamase; bla; confers resistance to ampicillin, carbenicillin, and related antibiotics
   1897..2485    +  rep_origin     ori: high-copy-number ColE1/pMB1/pBR322/pUC origin of replication
   2668..2760    +  CDS            lacI (fragment): lac repressor; lacI; The lac repressor binds to the lac operator to inhibit transcription in E. coli. This inhibition can be relieved by adding lactose or isopropyl-β-D-thiogalactopyranoside (IPTG).
   2773..2794    +  protein_bind   CAP binding site: CAP binding activates transcription in the presence of cAMP. E. coli catabolite activator protein
   2809..2839    +  promoter       lac promoter: promoter for the E. coli lac operon
   2847..2863    +  protein_bind   lac operator: The lac repressor binds to the lac operator to inhibit transcription in E. coli. This inhibition can be relieved by adding lactose or isopropyl-β-D-thiogalactopyranoside (IPTG). lac repressor encoded by lacI
   2908..2926    +  promoter       T3 promoter: promoter for bacteriophage T3 RNA polymerase
   2954..3180    +  promoter       RSV promoter: Rous sarcoma virus enhancer/promoter
   3181..3361    +  LTR            5' LTR (truncated): truncated 5' long terminal repeat (LTR) from HIV-1
   3408..3533    +  misc_feature   HIV-1 Ψ: packaging signal of human immunodeficiency virus type 1
   3517..3880    +  CDS            HIV-1 gag (fragment): gag protein from human immunodeficiency virus 1; gag
   4026..4259    +  misc_feature   RRE: The Rev response element (RRE) of HIV-1 allows for Rev-dependent mRNA export from the nucleus to the cytoplasm.
   4636..4736    +  CDS            Rev (fragment): human immunodeficiency virus 1 (HIV-1) Rev protein; rev; enhances nuclear export of unspliced and incompletely spliced viral mRNAs
   4755..4872    +  misc_feature   cPPT/CTS: central polypurine tract and central termination sequence of HIV-1
   4906..5307    +  promoter       SFFV promoter: spleen focus-forming virus long terminal repeat (LTR) promoter
   5317..5340    +  misc_feature   MCS (fragment): pBluescript multiple cloning site
   5365..7551    +  CDS            IFI16 (fragment) (sequence partly withheld): IF16_HUMAN - Also known as IFNGIP1. Experimental evidence at protein level: Swiss-Prot protein existence level 1. Binds double-stranded DNA. Binds preferentially to supercoiled DNA and cruciform DNA structures. Seems to be involved in transcriptional regulation. May function as a transcriptional repressor. Could have a role in the regulation of hematopoietic differentiation through activation of unknown target genes. Controls cellular proliferation by modulating the functions of cell cycle regulatory factors including p53/TP53 and the retinoblastoma protein. May be involved in TP53-mediated tr
   7562..7587    +  misc_feature   MCS (fragment): pBluescript multiple cloning site
   7587..7646    +  CDS            S (fragment): HBSAG_WHV6 - Experimental evidence at transcript level: Swiss-Prot protein existence level 2. The middle envelope protein plays an important role in the budding of the virion. It is involved in the induction of budding in a nucleocapsid independent way. In this process the majority of envelope proteins bud to form subviral lipoprotein particles of 22 nm of diameter that do not contain a nucleocapsid (By similarity). From Woodchuck hepatitis B virus (isolate w64/pWS23) (WHV).
   7778..8181    +  misc_feature   WPRE: woodchuck hepatitis virus posttranscriptional regulatory element
   8239..8298    +  CDS            nef (fragment): NEF_HV1Z2 - Experimental evidence at protein level: Swiss-Prot protein existence level 1. Extracellular Nef protein targets CD4(+) T-lymphocytes for apoptosis by interacting with CXCR4 surface receptors. From Human immunodeficiency virus type 1 group M subtype D (isolate Z2/CDC-Z34) (HIV-1).
   8300..8533    +  LTR            3' LTR (ΔU3): self-inactivating 3' long terminal repeat (LTR) from HIV-1
   8605..8726    +  polyA_signal   SV40 poly(A) signal: SV40 polyadenylation signal
   8745..8766    +  rep_origin     SV40 ori (fragment): SV40 origin of replication
   8766..73      +  rep_origin     SV40 ori (across the origin): SV40 origin of replication
>Addgene plasmid #219081 | SFFV-IFI16-Brd 111 | addgene full sequence | sequence record 448902 | Addgene NGS Result
ATTTATGCAGAGGCCGAGGCCGCCTCGGCCTCTGAGCTATTCCAGAAGTAGTGAGGAGGCTTTTTTGGAG
GCCTAGGGACGTACCCAATTCGCCCTATAGTGAGTCGTATTACGCGCGCTCACTGGCCGTCGTTTTACAA
CGTCGTGACTGGGAAAACCCTGGCGTTACCCAACTTAATCGCCTTGCAGCACATCCCCCTTTCGCCAGCT
GGCGTAATAGCGAAGAGGCCCGCACCGATCGCCCTTCCCAACAGTTGCGCAGCCTGAATGGCGAATGGG
[124 nt withheld, positions 280-403]
C
[91 nt withheld, positions 405-495]
A
[49 nt withheld, positions 497-545]
CCTTTGACGTTGGAGTCCACGTTCTTT
[37 nt withheld, positions 573-609]
ACCCTATCTCGGTCTATTCTTTTGATTTATAAGGGATTTTGCCGATTTCGGCCTATTGGTTAAAAAATGA
GCTGATTTAACAAAAATTTAACGCGAATTTTAACAAAATATTAACGCTTACAATTTAGGTGGCACTTTTC
GGGGAAATGTGCGCGGAACCCCTATTTGTTTATTTTTCTAAATACATTCAAATATGTATCCGCTCATGAG
ACAATAACCCTGATAAATGCTTCAATAATATTGAAAAAGGAAGAGTATGAGTATTCAACATTTCCGTGTC
GCCCTTATTCCCTTTTTTGCGGCATTTTGCCTTCCTGTTTTTGCTCACCCAGAAACGCTGGTGAAAGTAA
AAGATGCTGAAGATCAGTTGGGTGCACGAGTGGGTTACATCGAACTGGATCTCAACAGCGGTAAGATCCT
TGAGAGTTTTCGCCCCGAAGAACGTTTTCCAATGATGAGCACTTTTAAAGTTCTGCTATGTGGCGCGGTA
TTATCCCGTATTGACGCCGGGCAAGAGCAACTCGGTCGCCGCATACACTATTCTCAGAATGACTTGGTTG
AGTACTCACCAGTCACAGAAAAGCATCTTACGGATGGCATGACAGTAAGAGAATTATGCAGTGCTGCCAT
AACCATGAGTGATAACACTGCGGCCAACTTACTTCTGACAACGATCGGAGGACCGAAGGAGCTAACCGCT
TTTTTGCACAACATGGGGGATCATGTAACTCGCCTTGATCGTTGGGAACCGGAGCTGAATGAAGCCATAC
CAAACGACGAGCGTGACACCACGATGCCTGTAGCAATGGCAACAACGTTGCGCAAACTATTAACTGGCGA
ACTACTTACTCTAGCTTCCCGGCAACAATTAATAGACTGGATGGAGGCGGATAAAGTTGCAGGACCACTT
CTGCGCTCGGCCCTTCCGGCTGGCTGGTTTATTGCTGATAAATCTGGAGCCGGTGAGCGTGGGTCTCGCG
GTATCATTGCAGCACTGGGGCCAGATGGTAAGCCCTCCCGTATCGTAGTTATCTACACGACGGGGAGTCA
GGCAACTATGGATGAACGAAATAGACAGATCGCTGAGATAGGTGCCTCACTGATTAAGCATTGGTAACTG
TCAGACCAAGTTTACTCATATATACTTTAGATTGATTTAAAACTTCATTTTTAATTTAAAAGGATCTAGG
TGAAGATCCTTTTTGATAATCTCATGACCAAAATCCCTTAACGTGAGTTTTCGTTCCACTGAGCGTCAGA
CCCCGTAGAAAAGATCAAAGGATCTTCTTGAGATCCTTTTTTTCTGCGCGTAATCTGCTGCTTGCAAACA
AAAAAACCACCGCTACCAGCGGTGGTTTGTTTGCCGGATCAAGAGCTACCAACTCTTTTTCCGAAGGTAA
CTGGCTTCAGCAGAGCGCAGATACCAAATACTGTTCTTCTAGTGTAGCCGTAGTTAGGCCACCACTTCAA
GAACTCTGTAGCACCGCCTACATACCTCGCTCTGCTAATCCTGTTACCAGTGGCTGCTGCCAGTGGCGAT
AAGTCGTGTCTTACCGGGTTGGACTCAAGACGATAGTTACCGGATAAGGCGCAGCGGTCGGGCTGAACGG
GGGGTTCGTGCACACAGCCCAGCTTGGAGCGAACGACCTACACCGAACTGAGATACCTACAGCGTGAGCT
ATGAGAAAGCGCCACGCTTCCCGAAGGGAGAAAGGCGGACAGGTATCCGGTAAGCGGCAGGGTCGGAACA
GGAGAGCGCACGAGGGAGCTTCCAGGGGGAAACGCCTGGTATCTTTATAGTCCTGTCGGGTTTCGCCACC
TCTGACTTGAGCGTCGATTTTTGTGATGCTCGTCAGGGGGGCGGAGCCTATGGAAAAACGCCAGCAACGC
GGCCTTTTTACGGTTCCTGGCCTTTTGCTGGCCTTTTGCTCACATGTTCTTTCCTGCGTTATCCCCTGAT
TCTGTGGATAACCGTATTACCGCCTTTGAGTGAGCTGATACCGCTCGCCGCAGCCGAACGACCGAGCGCA
GCGAGTCAGTGAGCGAGGAAGCGGAAGAGCGCCCAATACGCAAACCGCCTCTCCCCGCGCGTTGGCCGAT
TCATTAATGCAGCTGGCACGACAGGTTTCCCGACTGGAAAGCGGGCAGTGAGCGCAACGCAATTAATGTG
AGTTAGCTCACTCATTAGGCACCCCAGGCTTTACACTTTATGCTTCCGGCTCGTATGTTGTGTGGAATTG
TGAGCGGATAACAATTTCACACAGGAAACAGCTATGACCATGATTACGCCAAGCGCGCAATTAACCCTCA
CTAAAGGGAACAAAAGCTGGAGCTGCAAGCTTAATGTAGTCTTATGCAATACTCTTGTAGTCTTGCAACA
TGGTAACGATGAGTTAGCAACATGCCTTACAAGGAGAGAAAAAGCACCGTGCATGCCGATTGGTGGAAGT
AAGGTGGTACGATCGTGCCTTATTAGGAAGGCAACAGACGGGTCTGACATGGATTGGACGAACCACTGAA
TTGCCGCATTGCAGAGATATTGTATTTAAGTGCCTAGCTCGATACATAAACGGGTCTCTCTGGTTAGACC
AGATCTGAGCCTGGGAGCTCTCTGGCTAACTAGGGAACCCACTGCTTAAGCCTCAATAAAGCTTGCCTTG
AGTGCTTCAAGTAGTGTGTGCCCGTCTGTTGTGTGACTCTGGTAACTAGAGATCCCTCAGACCCTTTTAG
TCAGTGTGGAAAATCTCTAGCAGTGGCGCCCGAACAGGGACTTGAAAGCGAAAGGGAAACCAGAGGAGCT
CTCTCGACGCAGGACTCGGCTTGCTGAAGCGCGCACGGCAAGAGGCGAGGGGCGGCGACTGGTGAGTACG
CCAAAAATTTTGACTAGCGGAGGCTAGAAGGAGAGAGATGGGTGCGAGAGCGTCAGTATTAAGCGGGGGA
GAATTAGATCGCGATGGGAAAAAATTCGGTTAAGGCCAGGGGGAAAGAAAAAATATAAATTAAAACATAT
AGTATGGGCAAGCAGGGAGCTAGAACGATTCGCAGTTAATCCTGGCCTGTTAGAAACATCAGAAGGCTGT
AGACAAATACTGGGACAGCTACAACCATCCCTTCAGACAGGATCAGAAGAACTTAGATCATTATATAATA
CAGTAGCAACCCTCTATTGTGTGCATCAAAGGATAGAGATAAAAGACACCAAGGAAGCTTTAGACAAGAT
AGAGGAAGAGCAAAACAAAAGTAAGACCACCGCACAGCAAGCGGCCGCTGATCTTCAGACCTGGAGGAGG
AGATATGAGGGACAATTGGAGAAGTGAATTATATAAATATAAAGTAGTAAAAATTGAACCATTAGGAGTA
GCACCCACCAAGGCAAAGAGAAGAGTGGTGCAGAGAGAAAAAAGAGCAGTGGGAATAGGAGCTTTGTTCC
TTGGGTTCTTGGGAGCAGCAGGAAGCACTATGGGCGCAGCGTCAATGACGCTGACGGTACAGGCCAGACA
ATTATTGTCTGGTATAGTGCAGCAGCAGAACAATTTGCTGAGGGCTATTGAGGCGCAACAGCATCTGTTG
CAACTCACAGTCTGGGGCATCAAGCAGCTCCAGGCAAGAATCCTGGCTGTGGAAAGATACCTAAAGGATC
AACAGCTCCTGGGGATTTGGGGTTGCTCTGGAAAACTCATTTGCACCACTGCTGTGCCTTGGAATGCTAG
TTGGAGTAATAAATCTCTGGAACAGATTTGGAATCACACGACCTGGATGGAGTGGGACAGAGAAATTAAC
AATTACACAAGCTTAATACACTCCTTAATTGAAGAATCGCAAAACCAGCAAGAAAAGAATGAACAAGAAT
TATTGGAATTAGATAAATGGGCAAGTTTGTGGAATTGGTTTAACATAACAAATTGGCTGTGGTATATAAA
ATTATTCATAATGATAGTAGGAGGCTTGGTAGGTTTAAGAATAGTTTTTGCTGTACTTTCTATAGTGAAT
AGAGTTAGGCAGGGATATTCACCATTATCGTTTCAGACCCACCTCCCAACCCCGAGGGGACCCGACAGGC
CCGAAGGAATAGAAGAAGAAGGTGGAGAGAGAGACAGAGACAGATCCATTCGATTAGTGAACGGATCTCG
ACGGTATCGGTTAACTTTTAAAAGAAAAGGGGGGATTGGGGGGTACAGTGCAGGGGAAAGAATAGTAGAC
ATAATAGCAACAGACATACAAACTAAAGAATTACAAAAACAAATTACAAAAATTCAAAATTTTATCGATC
ACGAGACTAGCCTCGAGCTGGCTGCAGTAACGCCATTTTGCAAGGCATGGAAAAATACCAAACCAAGAAT
AGAGAAGTTCAGATCAAGGGCGGGTACATGAAAATAGCTAACGTTGGGCCAAACAGGATATCTGCGGTGA
GCAGTTTCGGCCCCGGCCCGGGGCCAAGAACAGATGGTCACCGCAGTTTCGGCCCCGGCCCGAGGCCAAG
AACAGATGGTCCCCAGATATGGCCCAACCCTCAGCAGTTTCTTAAGACCCATCAGATGTTTCCAGGCTCC
CCCAAGGACCTGAAATGACCCTGCGCCTTATTTGAATTAACCAATCAGCCTGCTTCTCGCTTCTGTTCGC
GCGCTTCTGCTTCCCGAGCTCTATAAAAGAGCTCACAACCCCTCACTCGGCGCGCCAGTCCTCCGACAGA
CTGAGTCGGCCGGTCGAATCAAGCTTATCGATACCGTCGACGGATCCGCTAGCCCGCGGTTCGAAATG
[267 nt withheld, positions 5368-5634]
GGACCAGCCCTATCAAGAAAGAGGAAGAAGGAAGTGGATGCTACTTCACCTGCACCCTCCACAAGCAGCA
CTGTCAAAACTGAAGGAGCAGAGGCAACTCCTGGAGCTCAGAAAAGAAAAAAATCAACCAAAGAAAAGGC
TGGACCCAAAGGGAGTAAGGTGTCCGAGGAACAGACTCAGCCTCCCTCTCCTGCAGGAGCCGGCATGTCC
ACAGCCATGGGCCGTTCCCCATCTCCCAAGACCTCATTGTCAGCTCCACCCAACACTTCTTCAACTGAGA
ACCCGAAAACAGTGGCCAAATGTCAGGTAACTCCCAGAAGAAATGTTCTCCAAAAACGCCCAGTGATAGT
GAAGGTACTGAGTACAACAAAGCCATTTGAATATGAGACCCCAGAAATGGAGAAAAAAATAATGTTTCAT
GCTACAGTGGCTACACAGACACAGTTCTTCCATGTGAAGGTTTTAAACACCAGCTTGAAGGAGAAATTCA
ATGGAAAGAAAATCATCATCATATCAGATTATTTGGAATATGATAGTCTCCTAGAGGTCAATGAAGAATC
TACTGTATCTGAAGCTGGTCCTAACCAAACGTTTGAGGTTCCAAATAAAATCATCAACAGAGCAAAGGAA
ACTCTGAAGATTGATATTCTTCACAAACAAGCTTCAGGAAATATTGTATATGGGGTATTTATGCTACATA
AGAAAACAGTAAATCAGAAGACCACAATCTACGAAATTCAGGATGATAGAGGAAAAATGGATGTAGTGGG
GACAGGACAATGTCACAATATCCCCTGTGAAGAAGGAGATAAGCTCCAACTTTTCTGCTTTCGACTTAGA
AAAAAGAACCAGATGTCAAAACTGATTTCAGAAATGCATAGTTTTATCCAGATAAAGAAAAAAACAAACC
CGAGAAACAATGACCCCAAGAGCATGAAGCTACCCCAGGAACAGAGTCAGCTTCCAAATCCTTCAGAGGC
CAGCACAACCTTCCCTGAGAGCCATCTTCGGACTCCTCAGATGCCACCAACAACTCCATCCAGCAGTTTC
TTCACCAAGAAAAGTGAAGACACAATCTCCAAAATGAATGACTTCATGAGGATGCAGATACTGAAGGAAG
GGAGTCATTTTCCAGGACCGTTCATGACCAGCATAGGCCCAGCTGAGAGCCATCCCCACACTCCTCAGAT
GCCTCCATCAACACCAAGCAGCAGTTTCTTAACCACGTTGAAACCAAGACTGAAGACTGAACCTGAAGAA
GTTTCCATAGAAGACAGTGCCCAGAGTGACCTCAAAGAAGTGATGGTGCTGAACGCAACAGAATCATTTG
TATATGAGCCCAAAGAGCAGAAGAAAATGTTTCATGCCACAGTGGCAACTGAGAATGAAGTCTTCCGAGT
GAAGGTTTTTAATATTGACCTAAAGGAGAAGTTCACCCCAAAGAAGATCATTGCCATAGCAAATTATGTT
TGCCGCAATGGGTTCCTGGAGGTATATCCTTTCACACTTGTGGCTGATGTGAATGCTGACCGAAACATGG
AGATCCCAAAAGGATTGATTAGAAGTGCCAGCGTAACTCCTAAAATCAATCAGCTTTGCTCACAAACTAA
AGGAAGTTTTGTGAATGGGGTGTTTGAGGTACATAAGAAAAATGTAAGGGGTGAATTCACTTATTATGAA
ATACAAGATAATACAGGGAAGATGGAAGTGGTGGTGCATGGACGACTGACCACAATCAACTGTGAGGAAG
GAGATAAACTGAAACTCACCTGCTTTGAATTGGCACCGAAAAGTGGGAATACCGGGGAGTTGAGATCTGT
AATTCATAGTCACATCAAGGTCATCAAGACCAGGAAAAACAAGAAAGACATACTCAATCCTGATTCAAGT
ATGGAAACTTCACCAGACTTTTTCTTCTAAACCGGTCGGATCCCCCGGGCTGCAGGAATTCGAGCATCTT
ACCGCCATTTATTCCCATATTTGTTCTGTTTTTCTTGATTTGGGTATACATTTAAATGTTAATAAAACAA
AATGGTGGGGCAATCATTTACATTTTTAGGGATATGTAATTACTAGTTCAGGTGTATTGCCACAAGACAA
ACATGTTAAGAAACTTTCCCGTTATTTACGCTCTGTTCCTGTTAATCAACCTCTGGATTACAAAATTTGT
GAAAGATTGACTGATATTCTTAACTATGTTGCTCCTTTTACGCTGTGTGGATATGCTGCTTTAATGCCTC
TGTATCATGCTATTGCTTCCCGTACGGCTTTCGTTTTCTCCTCCTTGTATAAATCCTGGTTGCTGTCTCT
TTATGAGGAGTTGTGGCCCGTTGTCCGTCAACGTGGCGTGGTGTGCTCTGTGTTTGCTGACGCAACCCCC
ACTGGCTGGGGCATTGCCACCACCTGTCAACTCCTTTCTGGGACTTTCGCTTTCCCCCTCCCGATCGCCA
CGGCAGAACTCATCGCCGCCTGCCTTGCCCGCTGCTGGACAGGGGCTAGGTTGCTGGGCACTGATAATTC
CGTGGTGTTGTCGGGGAAGCTGACGTCCTTTGCAATTCGATATCAAGCTGTACCTTCTAGATGTACACAT
CGCTCAGCGCTTCTAGACCAATGACTTACAAGGCAGCTGTAGATCTTAGCCACTTTTTAAAAGAAAAGGG
GGGACTGGAAGGGCTAATTCACTCCCAACGAAGACAAGATCTGCTTTTTGCTTGTACTGGGTCTCTCTGG
TTAGACCAGATCTGAGCCTGGGAGCTCTCTGGCTAACTAGGGAACCCACTGCTTAAGCCTCAATAAAGCT
TGCCTTGAGTGCTTCAAGTAGTGTGTGCCCGTCTGTTGTGTGACTCTGGTAACTAGAGATCCCTCAGACC
CTTTTAGTCAGTGTGGAAAATCTCTAGCAGTAGTAGTTCATGTCATCTTATTATTCAGTATTTATAACTT
GCAAAGAAATGAATATCAGAGAGTGAGAGGAACTTGTTTATTGCAGCTTATAATGGTTACAAATAAAGCA
ATAGCATCACAAATTTCACAAATAAAGCATTTTTTTCACTGCATTCTAGTTGTGGTTTGTCCAAACTCAT
CAATGTATCTTATCATGTCTGGCTCTAGCTATCCCGCCCCTAACTCCGCCCATCCCGCCCCTAACTCCGC
CCAGTTCCGCCCATTCTCCGCCCCATGGCTGACTAATTTTTTTT
