>Addgene plasmid #219081 | SFFV-IFI16-Brd 111 | depositor partial sequence | sequence record 427723 | TF ORF
ATG
[267 nt withheld, positions 4-270]
GGACCAGCCCTATCAAGAAAGAGGAAGAAGGAAGTGGATGCTACTTCACCTGCACCCTCCACAAGCAGCA
CTGTCAAAACTGAAGGAGCAGAGGCAACTCCTGGAGCTCAGAAAAGAAAAAAATCAACCAAAGAAAAGGC
TGGACCCAAAGGGAGTAAGGTGTCCGAGGAACAGACTCAGCCTCCCTCTCCTGCAGGAGCCGGCATGTCC
ACAGCCATGGGCCGTTCCCCATCTCCCAAGACCTCATTGTCAGCTCCACCCAACACTTCTTCAACTGAGA
ACCCGAAAACAGTGGCCAAATGTCAGGTAACTCCCAGAAGAAATGTTCTCCAAAAACGCCCAGTGATAGT
GAAGGTACTGAGTACAACAAAGCCATTTGAATATGAGACCCCAGAAATGGAGAAAAAAATAATGTTTCAT
GCTACAGTGGCTACACAGACACAGTTCTTCCATGTGAAGGTTTTAAACACCAGCTTGAAGGAGAAATTCA
ATGGAAAGAAAATCATCATCATATCAGATTATTTGGAATATGATAGTCTCCTAGAGGTCAATGAAGAATC
TACTGTATCTGAAGCTGGTCCTAACCAAACGTTTGAGGTTCCAAATAAAATCATCAACAGAGCAAAGGAA
ACTCTGAAGATTGATATTCTTCACAAACAAGCTTCAGGAAATATTGTATATGGGGTATTTATGCTACATA
AGAAAACAGTAAATCAGAAGACCACAATCTACGAAATTCAGGATGATAGAGGAAAAATGGATGTAGTGGG
GACAGGACAATGTCACAATATCCCCTGTGAAGAAGGAGATAAGCTCCAACTTTTCTGCTTTCGACTTAGA
AAAAAGAACCAGATGTCAAAACTGATTTCAGAAATGCATAGTTTTATCCAGATAAAGAAAAAAACAAACC
CGAGAAACAATGACCCCAAGAGCATGAAGCTACCCCAGGAACAGAGTCAGCTTCCAAATCCTTCAGAGGC
CAGCACAACCTTCCCTGAGAGCCATCTTCGGACTCCTCAGATGCCACCAACAACTCCATCCAGCAGTTTC
TTCACCAAGAAAAGTGAAGACACAATCTCCAAAATGAATGACTTCATGAGGATGCAGATACTGAAGGAAG
GGAGTCATTTTCCAGGACCGTTCATGACCAGCATAGGCCCAGCTGAGAGCCATCCCCACACTCCTCAGAT
GCCTCCATCAACACCAAGCAGCAGTTTCTTAACCACGTTGAAACCAAGACTGAAGACTGAACCTGAAGAA
GTTTCCATAGAAGACAGTGCCCAGAGTGACCTCAAAGAAGTGATGGTGCTGAACGCAACAGAATCATTTG
TATATGAGCCCAAAGAGCAGAAGAAAATGTTTCATGCCACAGTGGCAACTGAGAATGAAGTCTTCCGAGT
GAAGGTTTTTAATATTGACCTAAAGGAGAAGTTCACCCCAAAGAAGATCATTGCCATAGCAAATTATGTT
TGCCGCAATGGGTTCCTGGAGGTATATCCTTTCACACTTGTGGCTGATGTGAATGCTGACCGAAACATGG
AGATCCCAAAAGGATTGATTAGAAGTGCCAGCGTAACTCCTAAAATCAATCAGCTTTGCTCACAAACTAA
AGGAAGTTTTGTGAATGGGGTGTTTGAGGTACATAAGAAAAATGTAAGGGGTGAATTCACTTATTATGAA
ATACAAGATAATACAGGGAAGATGGAAGTGGTGGTGCATGGACGACTGACCACAATCAACTGTGAGGAAG
GAGATAAACTGAAACTCACCTGCTTTGAATTGGCACCGAAAAGTGGGAATACCGGGGAGTTGAGATCTGT
AATTCATAGTCACATCAAGGTCATCAAGACCAGGAAAAACAAGAAAGACATACTCAATCCTGATTCAAGT
ATGGAAACTTCACCAGACTTTTTCTTCTAA
