>Addgene plasmid #219081 | SFFV-IFI16-Brd 111 | depositor partial sequence | sequence record 427724 | Barcode sequence
TGTACACATCGCTCAGCGCT
